>Addgene plasmid #226781 | pBAD-WzxE-TEV-His10 | addgene full sequence | sequence record 452268 | Addgene NGS Result
TAATCACGGCAGAAAAGTCCACATTGATTATTTGCACGGCGTCACACTTTGCTATGCCATAGCATTTTTA
TCCATAAGATTAGCGGATCTTACCTGACGCTTTTTATCGCAACTCTCTACTGTTTCTCCATACCCGTTTT
TTTGGGCTAGCAGGAGGAATACACCATGGTGTCGTTGGCAAAAGCGTCCTTGTGGACGGCGGCCAGTACA
CTGGTCAAGATTGGTGCCGGGTTACTGGTCGGTAAGTTGCTGGCGGTGTCATTTGGTCCGGCGGGGCTTG
GGCTGGCGGCAAATTTCCGCCAGTTGATTACCGTGCTCGGCGTGCTTGCCGGGGCTGGCATCTTTAACGG
TGTAACCAAATACGTTGCCCAGTACCATGATAATCCGCAACAGCTGCGCCGCGTGGTCGGCACTTCATCA
GCGATGGTACTTGGTTTCTCTACGCTGATGGCGCTGGTTTTTGTGCTGGCAGCTGCGCCAATCAGCCAGG
GATTGTTTGGTAATACCGACTATCAGGGGCTGGTGCGTTTAGTGGCGCTGGTGCAAATGGGGATCGCCTG
GGGCAACCTGTTACTGGCGCTGATGAAAGGCTTTCGCGATGCCGCAGGTAATGCGTTATCGCTGATTGTC
GGCAGCTTGATTGGCGTTCTCGCGTACTACGTCAGTTACCGTTTGGGCGGTTATGAAGGGGCGTTGCTGG
GTCTGGCGCTGATTCCCGCGCTGGTGGTAATTCCTGCCGCCATCATGTTGATCAAACGTGGTGTCATCCC
GTTAAGCTATCTGAAACCCAGCTGGGATAACGGTCTGGCAGGGCAGTTGAGCAAATTTACGCTCATGGCG
TTGATTACGTCGGTGACCTTGCCTGTTGCTTACATCATGATGCGTAAACTGCTGGCGGCGCAGTATAGCT
GGGATGAGGTGGGGATCTGGCAAGGGGTGAGCAGTATTTCCGATGCCTACCTGCAATTTATTACGGCATC
GTTCAGCGTATATTTGCTGCCCACGTTGTCGCGGCTAACGGAAAAGCGCGATATCACCCGGGAAGTGGTT
AAATCGCTGAAATTCGTCTTACCGGCAGTGGCGGCGGCGAGTTTTACCGTCTGGCTGCTGCGTGATTTTG
CTATCTGGCTGCTGTTGTCGAATAAATTTACCGCTATGCGCGATCTCTTTGCCTGGCAGTTAGTGGGTGA
TGTGTTAAAAGTGGGCGCTTATGTCTTTGGTTATCTGGTGATCGCCAAAGCGTCACTGCGGTTTTATATT
CTGGCGGAAGTCAGCCAGTTCACTTTATTGATGGTATTTGCCCACTGGCTAATCCCTGCGCATGGTGCAC
TGGGCGCGGCGCAGGCATATATGGCAACTTATATCGTCTATTTTTCTCTTTGTTGTGGCGTGTTTTTACT
CTGGCGTAGGCGGGCACTCGAGGAAAACCTGTATTTTCAGGGCGCGCACCACCACCACCACCATCACCAT
CACCATTGATAACGCTTGGCTGTTTTGGCGGATGAGAGAAGATTTTCAGCCTGATACAGATTAAATCAGA
ACGCAGAAGCGGTCTGATAAAACAGAATTTGCCTGGCGGCAGTAGCGCGGTGGTCCCACCTGACCCCATG
CCGAACTCAGAAGTGAAACGCCGTAGCGCCGATGGTAGTGTGGGGTCTCCCCATGCGAGAGTAGGGAACT
GCCAGGCATCAAATAAAACGAAAGGCTCAGTCGAAAGACTGGGCCTTTCGTTTTATCTGTTGTTTGTCGG
TGAACGCTCTCCTGAGTAGGACAAATCCGCCGGGAGCGGATTTGAACGTTGCGAAGCAACGGCCCGGAGG
GTGGCGGGCAGGACGCCCGCCATAAACTGCCAGGCATCAAATTAAGCAGAAGGCCATCCTGACGGATGGC
CTTTTTGCGTTTCTACAAACTCTTTTGTTTATTTTTCTAAATACATTCAAATATGTATCCGCTCATGAGA
CAATAACCCTGATAAATGCTTCAATAATATTGAAAAAGGAAGAGTATGAGTATTCAACATTTCCGTGTCG
CCCTTATTCCCTTTTTTGCGGCATTTTGCCTTCCTGTTTTTGCTCACCCAGAAACGCTGGTGAAAGTAAA
AGATGCTGAAGATCAGTTGGGTGCACGAGTGGGTTACATCGAACTGGATCTCAACAGCGGTAAGATCCTT
GAGAGTTTTCGCCCCGAAGAACGTTTTCCAATGATGAGCACTTTTAAAGTTCTGCTATGTGGCGCGGTAT
TATCCCGTGTTGACGCCGGGCAAGAGCAACTCGGTCGCCGCATACACTATTCTCAGAATGACTTGGTTGA
GTACTCACCAGTCACAGAAAAGCATCTTACGGATGGCATGACAGTAAGAGAATTATGCAGTGCTGCCATA
ACCATGAGTGATAACACTGCGGCCAACTTACTTCTGACAACGATCGGAGGACCGAAGGAGCTAACCGCTT
TTTTGCACAACATGGGGGATCATGTAACTCGCCTTGATCGTTGGGAACCGGAGCTGAATGAAGCCATACC
AAACGACGAGCGTGACACCACGATGCCTGTAGCAATGGCAACAACGTTGCGCAAACTATTAACTGGCGAA
CTACTTACTCTAGCTTCCCGGCAACAATTAATAGACTGGATGGAGGCGGATAAAGTTGCAGGACCACTTC
TGCGCTCGGCCCTTCCGGCTGGCTGGTTTATTGCTGATAAATCTGGAGCCGGTGAGCGTGGGTCTCGCGG
TATCATTGCAGCACTGGGGCCAGATGGTAAGCCCTCCCGTATCGTAGTTATCTACACGACGGGGAGTCAG
GCAACTATGGATGAACGAAATAGACAGATCGCTGAGATAGGTGCCTCACTGATTAAGCATTGGTAACTGT
CAGACCAAGTTTACTCATATATACTTTAGATTGATT
[125 nt withheld, positions 2907-3031]
C
[141 nt withheld, positions 3033-3173]
CCTTTGACGTTGGAGTCCACGTTCTTT
[37 nt withheld, positions 3201-3237]
ACCCTATCTCGGGCTATTCTTTTGATTTATAAGGGATTTTGCCGATTTCGGCCTATTGGTTAAAAAATGA
GCTGATTTAACAAAAATTTAACGCGAATTTTAACAAAATATTAACGTTTACAATTTAAAAGGATCTAGGT
GAAGATCCTTTTTGATAATCTCATGACCAAAATCCCTTAACGTGAGTTTTCGTTCCACTGAGCGTCAGAC
CCCGTAGAAAAGATCAAAGGATCTTCTTGAGATCCTTTTTTTCTGCGCGTAATCTGCTGCTTGCAAACAA
AAAAACCACCGCTACCAGCGGTGGTTTGTTTGCCGGATCAAGAGCTACCAACTCTTTTTCCGAAGGTAAC
TGGCTTCAGCAGAGCGCAGATACCAAATACTGTCCTTCTAGTGTAGCCGTAGTTAGGCCACCACTTCAAG
AACTCTGTAGCACCGCCTACATACCTCGCTCTGCTAATCCTGTTACCAGTGGCTGCTGCCAGTGGCGATA
AGTCGTGTCTTACCGGGTTGGACTCAAGACGATAGTTACCGGATAAGGCGCAGCGGTCGGGCTGAACGGG
GGGTTCGTGCACACAGCCCAGCTTGGAGCGAACGACCTACACCGAACTGAGATACCTACAGCGTGAGCTA
TGAGAAAGCGCCACGCTTCCCGAAGGGAGAAAGGCGGACAGGTATCCGGTAAGCGGCAGGGTCGGAACAG
GAGAGCGCACGAGGGAGCTTCCAGGGGGAAACGCCTGGTATCTTTATAGTCCTGTCGGGTTTCGCCACCT
CTGACTTGAGCGTCGATTTTTGTGATGCTCGTCAGGGGGGCGGAGCCTATGGAAAAACGCCAGCAACGCG
GCCTTTTTACGGTTCCTGGCCTTTTGCTGGCCTTTTGCTCACATGTTCTTTCCTGCGTTATCCCCTGATT
CTGTGGATAACCGTATTACCGCCTTTGAGTGAGCTGATACCGCTCGCCGCAGCCGAACGACCGAGCGCAG
CGAGTCAGTGAGCGAGGAAGCGGAAGAGCGCCTGATGCGGTATTTTCTCCTTACGCATCTGTGCGGTATT
TCACACCGCATAGGGTCATGGCTGCGCCCCGACACCCGCCAACACCCGCTGACGCGCCCTGACGGGCTTG
TCTGCTCCCGGCATCCGCTTACAGACAAGCTGTGACCGTCTCCGGGAGCTGCATGTGTCAGAGGTTTTCA
CCGTCATCACCGAAACGCGCGAGGCAGAAGGAGATGGCGCCCAACAGTCCCCCGGCCACGGGGCCTGCCA
CCATACCCACGCCGAAACAAGCGCTCATGAGCCCGAAGTGGCGAGCCCGATCTTCCCCATCGGTGATGTC
GGCGATATAGGCGCCAGCAACCGCACCTGTGGCGCCGGTGATGCCGGCCACGATGCGTCCGGCGTAGAGG
ATCTGCTCATGTTTGACAGCTTATCATCGATGCATAATGTGCCTGTCAAATGGACGAAGCAGGGATTCTG
CAAACCCTATGCTACTCCGTCAAGCCGTCAATTGTCTGATTCGTTACCAATTATGACAACTTGACGGCTA
CATCATTCACTTTTTCTTCACAACCGGCACGGAACTCGCTCGGGCTGGCCCCGGTGCATTTTTTAAATAC
CCGCGAGAAATAGAGTTGATCGTCAAAACCAACATTGCGACCGACGGTGGCGATAGGCATCCGGGTGGTG
CTCAAAAGCAGCTTCGCCTGGCTGATACGTTGGTCCTCGCGCCAGCTTAAGACGCTAATCCCTAACTGCT
GGCGGAAAAGATGTGACAGACGCGACGGCGACAAGCAAACATGCTGTGCGACGCTGGCGATATCAAAATT
GCTGTCTGCCAGGTGATCGCTGATGTACTGACAAGCCTCGCGTACCCGATTATCCATCGGTGGATGGAGC
GACTCGTTAATCGCTTCCATGCGCCGCAGTAACAATTGCTCAAGCAGATTTATCGCCAGCAGCTCCGAAT
AGCGCCCTTCCCCTTGCCCGGCGTTAATGATTTGCCCAAACAGGTCGCTGAAATGCGGCTGGTGCGCTTC
ATCCGGGCGAAAGAACCCCGTATTGGCAAATATTGACGGCCAGTTAAGCCATTCATGCCAGTAGGCGCGC
GGACGAAAGTAAACCCACTGGTGATACCATTCGCGAGCCTCCGGATGACGACCGTAGTGATGAATCTCTC
CTGGCGGGAACAGCAAAATATCACCCGGTCGGCAAACAAATTCTCGTCCCTGATTTTTCACCACCCCCTG
ACCGCGAATGGTGAGATTGAGAATATAACCTTTCATTCCCAGCGGTCGGTCGATAAAAAAATCGAGATAA
CCGTTGGCCTCAATCGGCGTTAAACCCGCCACCAGATGGGCATTAAACGAGTATCCCGGCAGCAGGGGAT
CATTTTGCGCTTCAGCCATACTTTTCATACTCCCGCCATTCAGAGAAGAAACCAATTGTCCATATTGCAT
CAGACATTGCCGTCACTGCGTCTTTTACTGGCTCTTCTCGCTAACCAAACCGGTAACCCCGCTTATTAAA
AGCATTCTGTAACAAAGCGGGACCAAAGCCATGACAAAAACGCGTAACAAAAGTGTCTA
Features (pLannotate 1.2.2; 16 found; start..end, strand, type, name):
    172..1416    +  CDS            wzxE: WZXE_ECOLI - Also known as wzx, yifJ. Experimental evidence at protein level: Swiss-Prot protein existence level 1. Mediates the transbilayer movement of Und-PP-GlcNAc-ManNAcA- Fuc4NAc (lipid III) from the inner to the outer leaflet of the cytoplasmic membrane during the assembly of enterobacterial common antigen (ECA). Required for the assembly of the phosphoglyceride-linked form of ECA (ECA(PG)) and the water-soluble cyclic form of ECA (ECA(CYC)). Could also mediate the translocation of Und-PP-GlcNAc. From Escherichia coli (strain K12).
   1423..1443    +  CDS            TEV site: tobacco etch virus (TEV) protease recognition and cleavage site
   1459..1476    +  CDS            6xHis: 6xHis affinity tag
   1571..1686    +  ncRNA          5S rRNA: Accession: RF00001 - 5S ribosomal RNA
   1690..1776    +  terminator     rrnB T1 terminator: Escherichia coli rrnB; transcription terminator T1 from the E. coli rrnB gene
   1868..1895    +  terminator     rrnB T2 terminator: transcription terminator T2 from the E. coli rrnB gene
   1914..2005    +  promoter       AmpR promoter: bla
   2006..2866    +  CDS            AmpR: β-lactamase; bla; confers resistance to ampicillin, carbenicillin, and related antibiotics
   2908..3288    +  rep_origin     M13 ori (sequence partly withheld): M13 bacteriophage origin of replication; arrow indicates direction of (+) strand synthesis
   3474..4062    +  rep_origin     ori: high-copy-number ColE1/pMB1/pBR322/pUC origin of replication
   4248..4299    -  misc_feature   bom (fragment): basis of mobility region from pBR322
   4415..4454    -  CDS            rop (fragment): Rop protein, which maintains plasmids at low copy number; rop
   4455..4640    -  CDS            TcR (fragment): tetracycline efflux protein; tet; confers resistance to tetracycline
   4650..4668    +  promoter       tet promoter (fragment): E. coli promoter for tetracycline efflux protein gene
   4758..5636    -  CDS            araC: L-arabinose regulatory protein; araC
   5663..131     +  promoter       araBAD promoter (across the origin): araBAD; promoter of the L-arabinose operon of E. coli; the araC regulatory gene is transcribed in the opposite direction (Guzman et al., 1995)
