[The description below was written by a language model from this plasmid's Addgene catalogue record and pLannotate feature annotations shown in this document.]
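Description:
pBAD-WzxE-TEV-His10 is a bacterial expression plasmid built on the pBAD24 backbone for arabinose-inducible production of the Escherichia coli membrane protein WzxE in E. coli. It replicates from a high-copy ColE1/pMB1-type origin and is selected with ampicillin through the β-lactamase (AmpR) gene and its own promoter. An M13 phage origin is also present, along with non-functional remnants of pBR322 ancestry (fragments of bom, rop, the tetracycline resistance gene and its promoter). The full sequenced record is 5,816 nt.

The wzxE coding sequence was inserted between NcoI and XhoI sites, both retained, and the cloning strategy introduced an extra valine at position 2. Transcription is driven by the araBAD promoter, which is controlled by the divergently transcribed araC regulator carried on the same plasmid. Expression is therefore kept low without L-arabinose and switched on when it is added, which is useful for membrane proteins that can be toxic when overproduced. Downstream of the gene, the backbone supplies an in-frame TEV protease recognition site followed by a polyhistidine tag. The catalogue describes this as a 10xHis tag, while the automated annotation labels only a 6xHis core within it. The rrnB T1 and T2 terminators, preceded by a 5S rRNA segment, end the transcript.

WzxE is the flippase that moves undecaprenyl-pyrophosphate-linked lipid III across the cytoplasmic membrane during assembly of enterobacterial common antigen. The construct allows the protein to be purified by metal-affinity chromatography and the tag then removed by TEV cleavage. The associated publication indicates it was used for structural study of WzxE.
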