Addgene plasmid #226781: pBAD-WzxE-TEV-His10
Purpose: Expression of C-terminally TEV cleavable His10-tagged WzxE from E. coli in E. coli
Depositing lab: James Naismith. Depositing organization: Rosalind Franklin Institute. Publication: Structure of WzxE the lipid III flippase for Enterobacterial Common Antigen polysaccharide. Le Bas A, Clarke BR, Teelucksingh T, Lee M, El Omari K, Giltrap AM, McMahon SA, Liu H, Beale JH, Mykhaylyk V, Duman R, Paterson NG, Ward PN, Harrison PJ, Weckener M, Pardon E, Steyaert J, Liu H, Quigley A, Davis BG, Wagner A, Whitfield C, Naismith JH. Open Biol. 2025 Jan;15(1):240310. doi: 10.1098/rsob.240310. Epub 2025 Jan 8. PubMed 39772807.
Backbone
  Vector backbone: pBAD24
  Backbone size w/o insert (bp): 4617
  Vector type: Bacterial Expression
Growth in bacteria
  Bacterial resistance: Ampicillin, 100 μg/mL
  Growth temperature: 37°C
  Growth strain: DH5alpha
  Growth instructions: protein expression in E. coli C43(DE3)
  Copy number: High Copy
Gene/Insert
  Gene/Insert name: wzxE
  Species: Escherichia coli
  Insert size (bp): 1250
  Mutation: valine insertion in position 2 due to the cloning strategy
  Promoter: araBAD
  Tag / fusion protein: TEV cleavable 10xHistidine tag (C terminal on backbone)
  Cloning method: Restriction Enzyme; 5′ cloning site NcoI (not destroyed); 3′ cloning site XhoI (not destroyed)
  Sequencing primers: 5′ CTTTGCTATGCCATAGC; 3′ TTTCACTTCTGAGTTCG
Terms and licenses: Academic/Nonprofit Terms; Industry Terms: Not Available to Industry
How to cite: pBAD-WzxE-TEV-His10 was a gift from James Naismith (Addgene plasmid # 226781 ; http://n2t.net/addgene:226781 ; RRID:Addgene_226781)
