>Addgene plasmid #226781 | pBAD-WzxE-TEV-His10 | depositor partial sequence | sequence record 444661 | WzxE insert with C-ter TEV cleavable His10 tag
ATGGTGTCGTTGGCAAAAGCGTCCTTGTGGACGGCGGCCAGTACACTGGTCAAGATTGGTGCCGGGTTAC
TGGTCGGTAAGTTGCTGGCGGTGTCATTTGGTCCGGCGGGGCTTGGGCTGGCGGCAAATTTCCGCCAGTT
GATTACCGTGCTCGGCGTGCTTGCCGGGGCTGGCATCTTTAACGGTGTAACCAAATACGTTGCCCAGTAC
CATGATAATCCGCAACAGCTGCGCCGCGTGGTCGGCACTTCATCAGCGATGGTACTTGGTTTCTCTACGC
TGATGGCGCTGGTTTTTGTGCTGGCAGCTGCGCCAATCAGCCAGGGATTGTTTGGTAATACCGACTATCA
GGGGCTGGTGCGTTTAGTGGCGCTGGTGCAAATGGGGATCGCCTGGGGCAACCTGTTACTGGCGCTGATG
AAAGGCTTTCGCGATGCCGCAGGTAATGCGTTATCGCTGATTGTCGGCAGCTTGATTGGCGTTCTCGCGT
ACTACGTCAGTTACCGTTTGGGCGGTTATGAAGGGGCGTTGCTGGGTCTGGCGCTGATTCCCGCGCTGGT
GGTAATTCCTGCCGCCATCATGTTGATCAAACGTGGTGTCATCCCGTTAAGCTATCTGAAACCCAGCTGG
GATAACGGTCTGGCAGGGCAGTTGAGCAAATTTACGCTCATGGCGTTGATTACGTCGGTGACCTTGCCTG
TTGCTTACATCATGATGCGTAAACTGCTGGCGGCGCAGTATAGCTGGGATGAGGTGGGGATCTGGCAAGG
GGTGAGCAGTATTTCCGATGCCTACCTGCAATTTATTACGGCATCGTTCAGCGTATATTTGCTGCCCACG
TTGTCGCGGCTAACGGAAAAGCGCGATATCACCCGGGAAGTGGTTAAATCGCTGAAATTCGTCTTACCGG
CAGTGGCGGCGGCGAGTTTTACCGTCTGGCTGCTGCGTGATTTTGCTATCTGGCTGCTGTTGTCGAATAA
ATTTACCGCTATGCGCGATCTCTTTGCCTGGCAGTTAGTGGGTGATGTGTTAAAAGTGGGCGCTTATGTC
TTTGGTTATCTGGTGATCGCCAAAGCGTCACTGCGGTTTTATATTCTGGCGGAAGTCAGCCAGTTCACTT
TATTGATGGTATTTGCCCACTGGCTAATCCCTGCGCATGGTGCACTGGGCGCGGCGCAGGCATATATGGC
AACTTATATCGTCTATTTTTCTCTTTGTTGTGGCGTGTTTTTACTCTGGCGTAGGCGGGCACTCGAGGAA
AACCTGTATTTTCAGGGCGCGCACCACCACCACCACCATCACCATCACCATTGA
